Addgene plasmid #129813: ORF18(L151A_G152A)-3xFLAG pCDNA4
Purpose: Expresses KSHV ORF18 (L151A_G152A) with Cterm 3xFLAG tag in mammalian cells
Depositing lab: Britt Glaunsinger. Depositing organization: University of California, Berkeley. Publication: The interaction between ORF18 and ORF30 is required for late gene expression in Kaposi's sarcoma-associated herpesvirus. Castaneda AF, Glaunsinger BA. J Virol. 2018 Oct 10. pii: JVI.01488-18. doi: 10.1128/JVI.01488-18. PubMed 30305361.
Backbone
  Vector backbone: pcDNA4/TO
  Backbone size w/o insert (bp): 5168
  Total vector size (bp): 5928
  Vector type: Mammalian Expression
Growth in bacteria
  Bacterial resistance: Ampicillin, 100 μg/mL
  Growth temperature: 37°C
  Growth strain: DH5alpha
  Copy number: High Copy
Gene/Insert
  Gene/Insert name: ORF18
  Species: Kaposi's sarcoma-associated herpesvirus (HHV-8)
  Insert size (bp): 771
  Mutation: changed Leucine 151 to Alanine and Glycine 152 to Alanine
  Entrez Gene: ORF18 (a.k.a. HHV8GK18_gp22)
  Promoter: CMV
  Tag / fusion protein: 3xFLAG (C terminal on backbone)
  Cloning method: Ligation Independent Cloning
  Sequencing primers: 5′ CGCAAATGGGCGGTAGGCGTG; 3′ TAGAAGGCACAGTCGAGG
Terms and licenses: Academic/Nonprofit Terms; Industry Terms: Not Available to Industry
How to cite: ORF18(L151A_G152A)-3xFLAG pCDNA4 was a gift from Britt Glaunsinger (Addgene plasmid # 129813 ; http://n2t.net/addgene:129813 ; RRID:Addgene_129813)
