[The description below was written by a language model from this plasmid's Addgene catalogue record and pLannotate feature annotations shown in this document.]
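Description:
ORF18(L151A_G152A)-3xFLAG pCDNA4 is a mammalian expression plasmid of about 5.9 kb built on the pcDNA4/TO backbone. It is maintained in E. coli through a high-copy ColE1/pUC-type origin with ampicillin resistance (β-lactamase under its own promoter), and it also carries an f1 phage origin. A second marker cassette places the Sh ble gene (BleoR) behind both the SV40 early promoter and the bacterial EM7 promoter, followed by an SV40 polyadenylation signal, so Zeocin-type selection is available in mammalian cells as well as bacteria.

The payload is the 771 bp ORF18 coding sequence from Kaposi's sarcoma-associated herpesvirus (HHV-8), a UL79-family protein annotated as linking viral DNA replication to late gene expression. This version carries two adjacent alanine substitutions, leucine 151 and glycine 152. The gene was inserted by ligation-independent cloning upstream of a backbone-encoded C-terminal 3xFLAG tag, which the automated annotation detects only as a FLAG fragment. Transcription is driven by the human CMV immediate-early enhancer and promoter and terminated by the bovine growth hormone poly(A) signal. Short tet operator matches lie immediately downstream of the CMV promoter, which is characteristic of the TO design: expression is constitutive in ordinary cells but can be repressed and made tetracycline-inducible in cells expressing the Tet repressor.

The associated publication examines the interaction between ORF18 and ORF30 and its requirement for KSHV late gene expression. The plasmid is therefore suited to expressing the tagged mutant in transfected mammalian cells for FLAG-based detection or pull-down alongside wild-type ORF18. The record does not state the specific effect of the L151A/G152A substitutions.
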