Features (pLannotate 1.2.2; 23 found; start..end, strand, type, name):
     28..80      -  misc_feature   bom (fragment): basis of mobility region from pBR322
    235..614     +  enhancer       CMV enhancer: human cytomegalovirus immediate early enhancer
    615..818     +  promoter       CMV promoter: human cytomegalovirus (CMV) immediate early promoter
    820..839     +  promoter       PLtetO-1 promoter (fragment): modified phage lambda PL promoter with tet operator sites (Lutz and Bujard, 1997)
    841..860     +  promoter       PLtetO-1 promoter (fragment): modified phage lambda PL promoter with tet operator sites (Lutz and Bujard, 1997)
    868..901     +  promoter       TRE3GV promoter (fragment): 3rd-generation Tet-responsive promoter that can be activated by binding of Tet-On® 3G, optimized for retroviral and lentiviral vectors
   1032..1802    +  CDS            ORF18: UL79_HHV8P - Protein inferred from homology: Swiss-Prot protein existence level 3. Plays a role in the expression of late transcripts bridging viral DNA replication and late gene expression during infection. From Human herpesvirus 8 type P (isolate GK18) (HHV-8) (Kaposi's sarcoma-associated herpesvirus).
   1893..1913    +  CDS            FLAG (fragment): FLAG® epitope tag, followed by an enterokinase cleavage site
   1945..2169    +  polyA_signal   bGH poly(A) signal: bovine growth hormone polyadenylation signal
   2173..2194    +  promoter       SV40 promoter (fragment): SV40 enhancer and early promoter
   2215..2643    +  rep_origin     f1 ori (sequence partly withheld): f1 bacteriophage origin of replication; arrow indicates direction of (+) strand synthesis
   2657..2986    +  promoter       SV40 promoter: SV40 enhancer and early promoter
   3034..3081    +  promoter       EM7 promoter: synthetic bacterial promoter&nbsp
   3100..3474    +  CDS            BleoR: antibiotic-binding protein; Sh ble from Streptoalloteichus hindustanus; confers resistance to bleomycin, phleomycin, and Zeocin™
   3484..3609    +  CDS            ble (fragment): BLE_KLEPN - Experimental evidence at protein level: Swiss-Prot protein existence level 1. Binding protein with a strong affinity to the bleomycin family of antibiotics. Binds to CL990; an antimitotic-antibiotic compound. From Klebsiella pneumoniae.
   3604..3725    +  polyA_signal   SV40 poly(A) signal: SV40 polyadenylation signal
   3798..3814    -  protein_bind   lac operator: The lac repressor binds to the lac operator to inhibit transcription in E. coli. This inhibition can be relieved by adding lactose or isopropyl-β-D-thiogalactopyranoside (IPTG). lac repressor encoded by lacI
   3822..3852    -  promoter       lac promoter: promoter for the E. coli lac operon
   3867..3888    -  protein_bind   CAP binding site: CAP binding activates transcription in the presence of cAMP. E. coli catabolite activator protein
   3901..3993    -  CDS            lacI (fragment): lac repressor; lacI; The lac repressor binds to the lac operator to inhibit transcription in E. coli. This inhibition can be relieved by adding lactose or isopropyl-β-D-thiogalactopyranoside (IPTG).
   4176..4764    -  rep_origin     ori: high-copy-number ColE1/pMB1/pBR322/pUC origin of replication
   4935..5795    -  CDS            AmpR: β-lactamase; bla; confers resistance to ampicillin, carbenicillin, and related antibiotics
   5796..5900    -  promoter       AmpR promoter: bla
>Addgene plasmid #129813 | ORF18(L151A_G152A)-3xFLAG pCDNA4 | addgene full sequence | sequence record 257124 | Addgene NGS Result
GACGGATCGGGAGATCTCCCGATCCCCTATGGTGCACTCTCAGTACAATCTGCTCTGATGCCGCATAGTT
AAGCCAGTATCTGCTCCCTGCTTGTGTGTTGGAGGTCGCTGAGTAGTGCGCGAGCAAAATTTAAGCTACA
ACAAGGCAAGGCTTGACCGACAATTGCATGAAGAATCTGCTTAGGGTTAGGCGTTTTGCGCTGCTTCGCG
ATGTACGGGCCAGATATACGCGTTGACATTGATTATTGACTAGTTATTAATAGTAATCAATTACGGGGTC
ATTAGTTCATAGCCCATATATGGAGTTCCGCGTTACATAACTTACGGTAAATGGCCCGCCTGGCTGACCG
CCCAACGACCCCCGCCCATTGACGTCAATAATGACGTATGTTCCCATAGTAACGCCAATAGGGACTTTCC
ATTGACGTCAATGGGTGGAGTATTTACGGTAAACTGCCCACTTGGCAGTACATCAAGTGTATCATATGCC
AAGTACGCCCCCTATTGACGTCAATGACGGTAAATGGCCCGCCTGGCATTATGCCCAGTACATGACCTTA
TGGGACTTTCCTACTTGGCAGTACATCTACGTATTAGTCATCGCTATTACCATGGTGATGCGGTTTTGGC
AGTACATCAATGGGCGTGGATAGCGGTTTGACTCACGGGGATTTCCAAGTCTCCACCCCATTGACGTCAA
TGGGAGTTTGTTTTGGCACCAAAATCAACGGGACTTTCCAAAATGTCGTAACAACTCCGCCCCATTGACG
CAAATGGGCGGTAGGCGTGTACGGTGGGAGGTCTATATAAGCAGAGCTCTCCCTATCAGTGATAGAGATC
TCCCTATCAGTGATAGAGATCGTCGACGAGCTCGTTTAGTGAACCGTCAGATCGCCTGGAGACGCCATCC
ACGCTGTTTTGACCTCCATAGAAGACACCGGGACCGATCCAGCCTCCGGACTCTAGCGTTTAAACTTAAG
CTTGGTACCGAGCTCGGATCCACTAGTCCAGTGTGGTGGAATTCTGCAGATATGCTCGGAAAATACGTGT
GTGAGACCGAGCCGCTGAGCCCGGGGCTTAGGAGGCTCATGTGGCGCTTTTTGCAAAATAAGAATTTAAA
TACATTCCACGCCCAAGAGCTGCGTTTTATTCATTTGGTTCTCTGCAGGATGTACAATTTCGGTCTAAAT
GTGTACCTGTTAAGGGAGGCTACTGCCAATGCCGGGACCTACGACGAGGTGGTCCTGGGACGCAAGGTTC
CTGCGGAGGTGTGGAAGCTCGTGTACGATGGGCTCGAGGAGATGGGCGTGTCAAGTGAGATGCTGCTGTG
TGAGGCATACCGGGACAGCCTCTGGATGCACTTGAACGATAAGGTGGGGCTCTTGAGGGGCCTGGCGAAT
TATCTGTTTCACCGGCTAGGGGTCACCCACGACGTTCGCATCGCCCCGGAAAACCTGGTGGACGGAAACT
TTTTGTTTAATGCGGCAAGTGTGCTCCCCTGCAGGCTGCTCCTTGCGGCGGGCTACTGCCTCGCCTTTTG
GGGCAGCGATGAACACGAACGCTGGGTGCGCTTCTTCGCCCAGAAGCTTTTCATTTGCTACCTGATAGTC
TCCGGGCGTCTTATGACACAGAGGTCTCTGCTAGTTTGGGCCAGCGAAACGGGCTATCCCGGTCCGGTGG
AGGCAGTCTGTCGCGACATCCGCTCCATGTACGGCATACGAACGTATGCGGTCTCGGGTTATCTTCCGGC
TCCGTCCGAAGCGCAGCTGGCCTACCTTGGTGCGTTTAACAACAACGCGGTTTCAGATCCAGCACAGTGG
CGGCCGCTCGAGGGAGGCGGTGGAGCCGACTACAAGGACCACGACGGCGACTACAAGGACCACGACATCG
ACTACAAGGACGACGACGACAAGGGGCCCGTTTAAACCCGCTGATCAGCCTCGACTGTGCCTTCTAGTTG
CCAGCCATCTGTTGTTTGCCCCTCCCCCGTGCCTTCCTTGACCCTGGAAGGTGCCACTCCCACTGTCCTT
TCCTAATAAAATGAGGAAATTGCATCGCATTGTCTGAGTAGGTGTCATTCTATTCTGGGGGGTGGGGTGG
GGCAGGACAGCAAGGGGGAGGATTGGGAAGACAATAGCAGGCATGCTGGGGATGCGGTGGGCTCTATGGC
TTCTGAGGCGGAAAGAACCAGCTGGGGCTCTAGGGGGTATCCCC
[124 nt withheld, positions 2215-2338]
C
[91 nt withheld, positions 2340-2430]
A
[49 nt withheld, positions 2432-2480]
CCTTTGACGTTGGAGTCCACGTTCTTT
[37 nt withheld, positions 2508-2544]
ACCCTATCTCGGTCTATTCTTTTGATTTATAAGGGATTTTGCCGATTTCGGCCTATTGGTTAAAAAATGA
GCTGATTTAACAAAAATTTAACGCGAATTAATTCTGTGGAATGTGTGTCAGTTAGGGTGTGGAAAGTCCC
CAGGCTCCCCAGCAGGCAGAAGTATGCAAAGCATGCATCTCAATTAGTCAGCAACCAGGTGTGGAAAGTC
CCCAGGCTCCCCAGCAGGCAGAAGTATGCAAAGCATGCATCTCAATTAGTCAGCAACCATAGTCCCGCCC
CTAACTCCGCCCATCCCGCCCCTAACTCCGCCCAGTTCCGCCCATTCTCCGCCCCATGGCTGACTAATTT
TTTTTATTTATGCAGAGGCCGAGGCCGCCTCTGCCTCTGAGCTATTCCAGAAGTAGTGAGGAGGCTTTTT
TGGAGGCCTAGGCTTTTGCAAAAAGCTCCCGGGAGCTTGTATATCCATTTTCGGATCTGATCAGCACGTG
TTGACAATTAATCATCGGCATAGTATATCGGCATAGTATAATACGACAAGGTGAGGAACTAAACCATGGC
CAAGTTGACCAGTGCCGTTCCGGTGCTCACCGCGCGCGACGTCGCCGGAGCGGTCGAGTTCTGGACCGAC
CGGCTCGGGTTCTCCCGGGACTTCGTGGAGGACGACTTCGCCGGTGTGGTCCGGGACGACGTGACCCTGT
TCATCAGCGCGGTCCAGGACCAGGTGGTGCCGGACAACACCCTGGCCTGGGTGTGGGTGCGCGGCCTGGA
CGAGCTGTACGCCGAGTGGTCGGAGGTCGTGTCCACGAACTTCCGGGACGCCTCCGGGCCGGCCATGACC
GAGATCGGCGAGCAGCCGTGGGGGCGGGAGTTCGCCCTGCGCGACCCGGCCGGCAACTGCGTGCACTTCG
TGGCCGAGGAGCAGGACTGACACGTGCTACGAGATTTCGATTCCACCGCCGCCTTCTATGAAAGGTTGGG
CTTCGGAATCGTTTTCCGGGACGCCGGCTGGATGATCCTCCAGCGCGGGGATCTCATGCTGGAGTTCTTC
GCCCACCCCAACTTGTTTATTGCAGCTTATAATGGTTACAAATAAAGCAATAGCATCACAAATTTCACAA
ATAAAGCATTTTTTTCACTGCATTCTAGTTGTGGTTTGTCCAAACTCATCAATGTATCTTATCATGTCTG
TATACCGTCGACCTCTAGCTAGAGCTTGGCGTAATCATGGTCATAGCTGTTTCCTGTGTGAAATTGTTAT
CCGCTCACAATTCCACACAACATACGAGCCGGAAGCATAAAGTGTAAAGCCTGGGGTGCCTAATGAGTGA
GCTAACTCACATTAATTGCGTTGCGCTCACTGCCCGCTTTCCAGTCGGGAAACCTGTCGTGCCAGCTGCA
TTAATGAATCGGCCAACGCGCGGGGAGAGGCGGTTTGCGTATTGGGCGCTCTTCCGCTTCCTCGCTCACT
GACTCGCTGCGCTCGGTCGTTCGGCTGCGGCGAGCGGTATCAGCTCACTCAAAGGCGGTAATACGGTTAT
CCACAGAATCAGGGGATAACGCAGGAAAGAACATGTGAGCAAAAGGCCAGCAAAAGGCCAGGAACCGTAA
AAAGGCCGCGTTGCTGGCGTTTTTCCATAGGCTCCGCCCCCCTGACGAGCATCACAAAAATCGACGCTCA
AGTCAGAGGTGGCGAAACCCGACAGGACTATAAAGATACCAGGCGTTTCCCCCTGGAAGCTCCCTCGTGC
GCTCTCCTGTTCCGACCCTGCCGCTTACCGGATACCTGTCCGCCTTTCTCCCTTCGGGAAGCGTGGCGCT
TTCTCATAGCTCACGCTGTAGGTATCTCAGTTCGGTGTAGGTCGTTCGCTCCAAGCTGGGCTGTGTGCAC
GAACCCCCCGTTCAGCCCGACCGCTGCGCCTTATCCGGTAACTATCGTCTTGAGTCCAACCCGGTAAGAC
ACGACTTATCGCCACTGGCAGCAGCCACTGGTAACAGGATTAGCAGAGCGAGGTATGTAGGCGGTGCTAC
AGAGTTCTTGAAGTGGTGGCCTAACTACGGCTACACTAGAAGAACAGTATTTGGTATCTGCGCTCTGCTG
AAGCCAGTTACCTTCGGAAAAAGAGTTGGTAGCTCTTGATCCGGCAAACAAACCACCGCTGGTAGCGGTG
GTTTTTTTGTTTGCAAGCAGCAGATTACGCGCAGAAAAAAAGGATCTCAAGAAGATCCTTTGATCTTTTC
TACGGGGTCTGACGCTCAGTGGAACGAAAACTCACGTTAAGGGATTTTGGTCATGAGATTATCAAAAAGG
ATCTTCACCTAGATCCTTTTAAATTAAAAATGAAGTTTTAAATCAATCTAAAGTATATATGAGTAAACTT
GGTCTGACAGTTACCAATGCTTAATCAGTGAGGCACCTATCTCAGCGATCTGTCTATTTCGTTCATCCAT
AGTTGCCTGACTCCCCGTCGTGTAGATAACTACGATACGGGAGGGCTTACCATCTGGCCCCAGTGCTGCA
ATGATACCGCGAGACCCACGCTCACCGGCTCCAGATTTATCAGCAATAAACCAGCCAGCCGGAAGGGCCG
AGCGCAGAAGTGGTCCTGCAACTTTATCCGCCTCCATCCAGTCTATTAATTGTTGCCGGGAAGCTAGAGT
AAGTAGTTCGCCAGTTAATAGTTTGCGCAACGTTGTTGCCATTGCTACAGGCATCGTGGTGTCACGCTCG
TCGTTTGGTATGGCTTCATTCAGCTCCGGTTCCCAACGATCAAGGCGAGTTACATGATCCCCCATGTTGT
GCAAAAAAGCGGTTAGCTCCTTCGGTCCTCCGATCGTTGTCAGAAGTAAGTTGGCCGCAGTGTTATCACT
CATGGTTATGGCAGCACTGCATAATTCTCTTACTGTCATGCCATCCGTAAGATGCTTTTCTGTGACTGGT
GAGTACTCAACCAAGTCATTCTGAGAATAGTGTATGCGGCGACCGAGTTGCTCTTGCCCGGCGTCAATAC
GGGATAATACCGCGCCACATAGCAGAACTTTAAAAGTGCTCATCATTGGAAAACGTTCTTCGGGGCGAAA
ACTCTCAAGGATCTTACCGCTGTTGAGATCCAGTTCGATGTAACCCACTCGTGCACCCAACTGATCTTCA
GCATCTTTTACTTTCACCAGCGTTTCTGGGTGAGCAAAAACAGGAAGGCAAAATGCCGCAAAAAAGGGAA
TAAGGGCGACACGGAAATGTTGAATACTCATACTCTTCCTTTTTCAATATTATTGAAGCATTTATCAGGG
TTATTGTCTCATGAGCGGATACATATTTGAATGTATTTAGAAAAATAAACAAATAGGGGTTCCGCGCACA
TTTCCCCGAAAAGTGCCACCTGACGTC
